Addgene plasmid #227216: G392D FL USP7
Purpose: Expresses human USP7 with a N-terminal cleavable 6His tag in E. coli
Depositing lab: Irina Bezsonova. Publication: Functional spectrum of USP7 pathogenic variants in Hao-Fountain syndrome: Insights into the enzyme's activity, stability, and allosteric modulation. Korchak EJ, Sharafi M, Jaen Maisonet I, Salazar-Chaparro A, Semenova IV, Khan H, O'Neil AL, Caro P, Schaaf CP, Buhrlage SJ, Bezsonova I. Proc Natl Acad Sci U S A. 2025 Sep 30;122(39):e2510252122. doi: 10.1073/pnas.2510252122. Epub 2025 Sep 22. PubMed 40982686.
Backbone
  Vector backbone: pET28a-LIC Vector (GenBank accession EF442785)
  Backbone manufacturer: Structural Genomics Consortium, Toronto
  Backbone size w/o insert (bp): 5306
  Vector type: Bacterial Expression
Growth in bacteria
  Bacterial resistance: Kanamycin, 50 μg/mL
  Growth temperature: 37°C
  Growth strain: DH5alpha
  Copy number: Low Copy
Gene/Insert
  Gene/Insert name: USP7 (Ubiquitin carboxyl-terminal hydrolase 7) (alt name: HAUSP)
  Species: H. sapiens (human)
  Insert size (bp): 3306
  Mutation: G392D
  Entrez Gene: USP7 (a.k.a. C16DELp13.2, DEL16P13.2, HAFOUS, HAUSP, TEF1)
  Promoter: T7-promoter
  Tag / fusion protein: 6His (N terminal on insert)
  Cloning method: Gene Synthesis
  Sequencing primers: 5′ T7; 3′ T7-term
Terms and licenses: Academic/Nonprofit Terms; Industry Terms: Not Available to Industry
Depositor comments: USP7 full length Hao-Fountain patient mutation G392D
How to cite: G392D FL USP7 was a gift from Irina Bezsonova (Addgene plasmid # 227216 ; http://n2t.net/addgene:227216 ; RRID:Addgene_227216)
