[The description below was written by a language model from this plasmid's Addgene catalogue record and pLannotate feature annotations shown in this document.]
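Description:
G392D FL USP7 is a bacterial expression plasmid built on the pET28a-LIC backbone, a ligation-independent-cloning derivative of pET28a, and carries full-length human USP7 (also called HAUSP), a ubiquitin carboxyl-terminal hydrolase. The 3.3 kb synthesized insert bears the G392D substitution, which the depositor identifies as a patient mutation from Hao-Fountain syndrome. The plasmid is about 8.6 kb and replicates in E. coli from a ColE1/pBR322-type origin. This origin sits alongside the bom region and the rop gene, consistent with the low copy number catalogued. Selection is by kanamycin through the aph(3')-Ia gene, and an f1 origin is also present. Short fragments annotated as tetracycline-resistance sequence and an AmpR promoter are backbone remnants rather than functional markers.

Expression is driven by a T7 promoter followed directly by a lac operator and the T7 gene 10 ribosome binding site, with a T7 terminator downstream. The plasmid also encodes lacI, so transcription stays repressed until an inducer such as IPTG is added, and it requires a host that supplies T7 RNA polymerase. According to the record, the protein carries a cleavable N-terminal 6His tag for affinity purification. The feature table shows only a short tag fragment upstream of the USP7 coding sequence, and the record does not name the protease used to remove the tag. A His-tag fragment annotated downstream of the insert appears to be residual vector sequence, and the record does not state whether it is translated. The construct is intended for producing recombinant mutant USP7 for biochemical study, and the associated work examines how pathogenic variants affect enzyme activity, stability and allosteric regulation.
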