Features (pLannotate 1.2.2; 20 found; start..end, strand, type, name):
      1..589     +  rep_origin     ori: high-copy-number ColE1/pMB1/pBR322/pUC origin of replication
    775..914     -  misc_feature   bom: basis of mobility region from pBR322
   1016..1207    -  CDS            rop: Rop protein, which maintains plasmids at low copy number; rop
   1224..1604    +  CDS            YPB1_ECOLX: Protein predicted: Swiss-Prot protein existence level 4. From Escherichia coli.
   1676..1967    -  CDS            TcR (fragment): tetracycline efflux protein; tet; confers resistance to tetracycline
   1982..2003    -  protein_bind   CAP binding site: CAP binding activates transcription in the presence of cAMP. E. coli catabolite activator protein
   2016..3098    -  CDS            lacI: lac repressor; lacI; The lac repressor binds to the lac operator to inhibit transcription in E. coli. This inhibition can be relieved by adding lactose or isopropyl-β-D-thiogalactopyranoside (IPTG).
   3099..3176    -  promoter       lacI promoter: lacI
   3184..3463    -  CDS            TcR (fragment): tetracycline efflux protein; tet; confers resistance to tetracycline
   3485..3503    +  promoter       T7 promoter: promoter for bacteriophage T7 RNA polymerase
   3504..3528    +  protein_bind   lac operator: The lac repressor binds to the lac operator to inhibit transcription in E. coli. This inhibition can be relieved by adding lactose or isopropyl-β-D-thiogalactopyranoside (IPTG). lac repressor encoded by lacI
   3543..3565    +  RBS            RBS: efficient ribosome binding site from bacteriophage T7 gene 10 (Olins and Rangwala, 1989)
   3584..3600    +  CDS            capTEV™ (fragment): composite tag for in vivo biotinylation, TEV protease cleavage, and 6xHis tagging
   3629..6934    +  CDS            USP7: UBP7_HUMAN - Also known as HAUSP. Experimental evidence at protein level: Swiss-Prot protein existence level 1. (Microbial infection) Contributes to the overall stabilization and trans-activation capability of the herpesvirus 1 trans-acting transcriptional protein ICP0/VMW110 during HSV-1 infection. From Homo sapiens (Human).
   6967..6984    +  CDS            9xHis (fragment): 9xHis affinity tag
   6994..7043    +  CDS            SET1 (fragment): solubility-enhancement tag derived from T7 phage gene 10B
   7051..7098    +  terminator     T7 terminator: transcription terminator for bacteriophage T7 RNA polymerase
   7135..7563    +  rep_origin     f1 ori (sequence partly withheld): f1 bacteriophage origin of replication; arrow indicates direction of (+) strand synthesis
   7616..7673    +  promoter       AmpR promoter (fragment): bla
   7682..8497    -  CDS            KanR: aminoglycoside phosphotransferase; aph(3')-Ia; confers resistance to kanamycin in bacteria or G418 (Geneticin®) in eukaryotes
>Addgene plasmid #227216 | G392D FL USP7 | addgene full sequence | sequence record 449551 | Addgene NGS Result
TTGAGATCCTTTTTTTCTGCGCGTAATCTGCTGCTTGCAAACAAAAAAACCACCGCTACCAGCGGTGGTT
TGTTTGCCGGATCAAGAGCTACCAACTCTTTTTCCGAAGGTAACTGGCTTCAGCAGAGCGCAGATACCAA
ATACTGTCCTTCTAGTGTAGCCGTAGTTAGGCCACCACTTCAAGAACTCTGTAGCACCGCCTACATACCT
CGCTCTGCTAATCCTGTTACCAGTGGCTGCTGCCAGTGGCGATAAGTCGTGTCTTACCGGGTTGGACTCA
AGACGATAGTTACCGGATAAGGCGCAGCGGTCGGGCTGAACGGGGGGTTCGTGCACACAGCCCAGCTTGG
AGCGAACGACCTACACCGAACTGAGATACCTACAGCGTGAGCTATGAGAAAGCGCCACGCTTCCCGAAGG
GAGAAAGGCGGACAGGTATCCGGTAAGCGGCAGGGTCGGAACAGGAGAGCGCACGAGGGAGCTTCCAGGG
GGAAACGCCTGGTATCTTTATAGTCCTGTCGGGTTTCGCCACCTCTGACTTGAGCGTCGATTTTTGTGAT
GCTCGTCAGGGGGGCGGAGCCTATGGAAAAACGCCAGCAACGCGGCCTTTTTACGGTTCCTGGCCTTTTG
CTGGCCTTTTGCTCACATGTTCTTTCCTGCGTTATCCCCTGATTCTGTGGATAACCGTATTACCGCCTTT
GAGTGAGCTGATACCGCTCGCCGCAGCCGAACGACCGAGCGCAGCGAGTCAGTGAGCGAGGAAGCGGAAG
AGCGCCTGATGCGGTATTTTCTCCTTACGCATCTGTGCGGTATTTCACACCGCAATGGTGCACTCTCAGT
ACAATCTGCTCTGATGCCGCATAGTTAAGCCAGTATACACTCCGCTATCGCTACGTGACTGGGTCATGGC
TGCGCCCCGACACCCGCCAACACCCGCTGACGCGCCCTGACGGGCTTGTCTGCTCCCGGCATCCGCTTAC
AGACAAGCTGTGACCGTCTCCGGGAGCTGCATGTGTCAGAGGTTTTCACCGTCATCACCGAAACGCGCGA
GGCAGCTGCGGTAAAGCTCATCAGCGTGGTCGTGAAGCGATTCACAGATGTCTGCCTGTTCATCCGCGTC
CAGCTCGTTGAGTTTCTCCAGAAGCGTTAATGTCTGGCTTCTGATAAAGCGGGCCATGTTAAGGGCGGTT
TTTTCCTGTTTGGTCACTGATGCCTCCGTGTAAGGGGGATTTCTGTTCATGGGGGTAATGATACCGATGA
AACGAGAGAGGATGCTCACGATACGGGTTACTGATGATGAACATGCCCGGTTACTGGAACGTTGTGAGGG
TAAACAACTGGCGGTATGGATGCGGCGGGACCAGAGAAAAATCACTCAGGGTCAATGCCAGCGCTTCGTT
AATACAGATGTAGGTGTTCCACAGGGTAGCCAGCAGCATCCTGCGATGCAGATCCGGAACATAATGGTGC
AGGGCGCTGACTTCCGCGTTTCCAGACTTTACGAAACACGGAAACCGAAGACCATTCATGTTGTTGCTCA
GGTCGCAGACGTTTTGCAGCAGCAGTCGCTTCACGTTCGCTCGCGTATCGGTGATTCATTCTGCTAACCA
GTAAGGCAACCCCGCCAGCCTAGCCGGGTCCTCAACGACAGGAGCACGATCATGCGCACCCGTGGGGCCG
CCATGCCGGCGATAATGGCCTGCTTCTCGCCGAAACGTTTGGTGGCGGGACCAGTGACGAAGGCTTGAGC
GAGGGCGTGCAAGATTCCGAATACCGCAAGCGACAGGCCGATCATCGTCGCGCTCCAGCGAAAGCGGTCC
TCGCCGAAAATGACCCAGAGCGCTGCCGGCACCTGTCCTACGAGTTGCATGATAAAGAAGACAGTCATAA
GTGCGGCGACGATAGTCATGCCCCGCGCCCACCGGAAGGAGCTGACTGGGTTGAAGGCTCTCAAGGGCAT
CGGTCGAGATCCCGGTGCCTAATGAGTGAGCTAACTTACATTAATTGCGTTGCGCTCACTGCCCGCTTTC
CAGTCGGGAAACCTGTCGTGCCAGCTGCATTAATGAATCGGCCAACGCGCGGGGAGAGGCGGTTTGCGTA
TTGGGCGCCAGGGTGGTTTTTCTTTTCACCAGTGAGACGGGCAACAGCTGATTGCCCTTCACCGCCTGGC
CCTGAGAGAGTTGCAGCAAGCGGTCCACGCTGGTTTGCCCCAGCAGGCGAAAATCCTGTTTGATGGTGGT
TAACGGCGGGATATAACATGAGCTGTCTTCGGTATCGTCGTATCCCACTACCGAGATATCCGCACCAACG
CGCAGCCCGGACTCGGTAATGGCGCGCATTGCGCCCAGCGCCATCTGATCGTTGGCAACCAGCATCGCAG
TGGGAACGATGCCCTCATTCAGCATTTGCATGGTTTGTTGAAAACCGGACATGGCACTCCAGTCGCCTTC
CCGTTCCGCTATCGGCTGAATTTGATTGCGAGTGAGATATTTATGCCAGCCAGCCAGACGCAGACGCGCC
GAGACAGAACTTAATGGGCCCGCTAACAGCGCGATTTGCTGGTGACCCAATGCGACCAGATGCTCCACGC
CCAGTCGCGTACCGTCTTCATGGGAGAAAATAATACTGTTGATGGGTGTCTGGTCAGAGACATCAAGAAA
TAACGCCGGAACATTAGTGCAGGCAGCTTCCACAGCAATGGCATCCTGGTCATCCAGCGGATAGTTAATG
ATCAGCCCACTGACGCGTTGCGCGAGAAGATTGTGCACCGCCGCTTTACAGGCTTCGACGCCGCTTCGTT
CTACCATCGACACCACCACGCTGGCACCCAGTTGATCGGCGCGAGATTTAATCGCCGCGACAATTTGCGA
CGGCGCGTGCAGGGCCAGACTGGAGGTGGCAACGCCAATCAGCAACGACTGTTTGCCCGCCAGTTGTTGT
GCCACGCGGTTGGGAATGTAATTCAGCTCCGCCATCGCCGCTTCCACTTTTTCCCGCGTTTTCGCAGAAA
CGTGGCTGGCCTGGTTCACCACGCGGGAAACGGTCTGATAAGAGACACCGGCATACTCTGCGACATCGTA
TAACGTTACTGGTTTCACATTCACCACCCTGAATTGACTCTCTTCCGGGCGCTATCATGCCATACCGCGA
AAGGTTTTGCGCCATTCGATGGTGTCCGGGATCTCGACGCTCTCCCTTATGCGACTCCTGCATTAGGAAG
CAGCCCAGTAGTAGGTTGAGGCCGTTGAGCACCGCCGCCGCAAGGAATGGTGCATGCAAGGAGATGGCGC
CCAACAGTCCCCCGGCCACGGGGCCTGCCACCATACCCACGCCGAAACAAGCGCTCATGAGCCCGAAGTG
GCGAGCCCGATCTTCCCCATCGGTGATGTCGGCGATATAGGCGCCAGCAACCGCACCTGTGGCGCCGGTG
ATGCCGGCCACGATGCGTCCGGCGTAGAGGATCGAGATCTCGATCCCGCGAAATTAATACGACTCACTAT
AGGGGAATTGTGAGCGGATAACAATTCCCCTCTAGAAATAATTTTGTTTAACTTTAAGAAGGAGATATAC
CATGGGCAGCAGCCATCATCATCATCATCACAGCAGCGGCCTGGTTCCGCGTGGTAGTATGAACCACCAG
CAGCAGCAGCAGCAGCAGAAAGCGGGCGAGCAGCAGTTGAGCGAGCCCGAGGACATGGAGATGGAAGCGG
GAGATACAGATGACCCACCAAGAATTACTCAGAACCCTGTGATCAATGGGAATGTGGCCCTGAGTGATGG
ACACAACACCGCGGAGGAGGACATGGAGGATGACACCAGTTGGCGCTCCGAGGCAACCTTTCAGTTCACT
GTGGAGCGCTTCAGCAGACTGAGTGAGTCGGTCCTTAGCCCTCCGTGTTTTGTGCGAAATCTGCCATGGA
AGATTATGGTGATGCCACGCTTTTATCCAGACAGACCACACCAAAAAAGCGTAGGATTCTTTCTCCAGTG
CAATGCTGAATCTGATTCCACGTCATGGTCTTGCCATGCACAAGCAGTGCTGAAGATAATAAATTACAGA
GATGATGAAAAGTCGTTCAGTCGTCGTATTAGTCATTTGTTCTTCCATAAAGAAAATGATTGGGGATTTT
CCAATTTTATGGCCTGGAGTGAAGTGACCGATCCTGAGAAAGGATTTATAGATGATGACAAAGTTACCTT
TGAAGTCTTTGTACAGGCGGATGCTCCCCATGGAGTTGCGTGGGATTCAAAGAAGCACACAGGCTACGTC
GGCTTAAAGAATCAGGGAGCGACTTGTTACATGAACAGCCTGCTACAGACGTTATTTTTCACGAATCAGC
TACGAAAGGCTGTGTACATGATGCCAACCGAGGGGGATGATTCGTCTAAAAGCGTCCCTTTAGCATTACA
AAGAGTGTTCTATGAATTACAGCATAGTGATAAACCTGTAGGAACAAAAAAGTTAACAAAGTCATTTGGG
TGGGAAACTTTAGATAGCTTCATGCAACATGATGTTCAGGAGCTTTGTCGAGTGTTGCTCGATAATGTGG
AAAATAAGATGAAAGGCACCTGTGTAGAGGGCACCATACCCAAATTATTCCGCGGCAAAATGGTGTCCTA
TATCCAGTGTAAAGAAGTAGACTATCGGTCTGATAGAAGAGAAGATTATTATGATATCCAGCTAAGTATC
AAAGGAAAGAAAAATATATTTGAATCATTTGTGGATTATGTGGCAGTAGAACAGCTCGATGGGGACAATA
AATACGACGCTGGGGAACATGGCTTACAGGAAGCAGAGAAAGACGTGAAATTCCTAACATTGCCACCAGT
GTTACATCTACAACTGATGAGATTTATGTATGACCCTCAGACGGACCAAAATATCAAGATCAATGATAGG
TTTGAATTCCCAGAGCAGTTACCACTTGATGAATTTTTGCAAAAAACAGATCCTAAGGACCCTGCAAATT
ATATTCTTCATGCAGTCCTGGTTCATAGTGGAGATAATCATGGTGGACATTATGTGGTTTATCTAAACCC
CAAAGGGGATGGCAAATGGTGTAAATTTGATGACGACGTGGTGTCAAGGTGTACTAAAGAGGAAGCAATT
GAGCACAATTATGGGGGTCACGATGACGACCTGTCTGTTCGACACTGCACTAATGCTTACATGTTAGTCT
ACATCAGGGAATCAAAACTGAGTGAAGTTTTACAGGCGGTCACCGACCATGATATTCCTCAGCAGTTGGT
GGAGCGATTACAAGAAGAGAAAAGGATCGAGGCTCAGAAGCGGAAGGAGCGGCAGGAAGCCCATCTCTAT
ATGCAAGTGCAGATAGTCGCAGAGGACCAGTTTTGTGGCCACCAAGGGAATGACATGTACGATGAAGAAA
AAGTGAAATACACTGTGTTCAAAGTATTGAAGAACTCCTCGCTTGCTGAGTTTGTTCAGAGCCTCTCTCA
GACCATGGGATTTCCACAAGATCAAATTCGATTGTGGCCCATGCAAGCAAGGAGTAATGGAACAAAACGA
CCAGCAATGTTAGATAATGAAGCCGACGGCAATAAAACAATGATTGAGCTCAGTGATAATGAAAACCCTT
GGACAATATTCCTGGAAACAGTTGATCCCGAGCTGGCTGCTAGTGGAGCGACCTTACCCAAGTTTGATAA
AGATCATGATGTAATGTTATTTTTGAAGATGTATGATCCCAAAACGCGGAGCTTGAATTACTGTGGGCAT
ATCTACACACCAATATCCTGTAAAATACGTGACTTGCTCCCAGTTATGTGTGACAGAGCAGGATTTATTC
AAGATACTAGCCTTATCCTCTATGAGGAAGTTAAACCGAATTTAACAGAGAGAATTCAGGACTATGACGT
GTCTCTTGATAAAGCCCTTGATGAACTAATGGATGGTGACATCATAGTATTTCAGAAGGATGACCCTGAA
AATGATAACAGTGAATTACCCACCGCAAAGGAGTATTTCCGAGATCTCTACCACCGCGTTGATGTCATTT
TCTGTGATAAAACAATCCCTAATGATCCTGGATTTGTGGTTACGTTATCAAATAGAATGAATTATTTTCA
GGTTGCAAAGACAGTTGCACAGAGGCTCAACACAGATCCAATGTTGCTGCAGTTTTTCAAGTCTCAAGGT
TATAGGGATGGCCCAGGTAATCCTCTTAGACATAATTATGAAGGTACTTTAAGAGATCTTCTACAGTTCT
TCAAGCCTAGACAACCTAAGAAACTTTACTATCAGCAGCTTAAGATGAAAATCACAGACTTTGAGAACAG
GCGAAGTTTTAAATGTATATGGTTAAACAGCCAATTTAGGGAAGAGGAAATAACACTATATCCAGACAAG
CATGGGTGTGTCCGGGACCTGTTAGAAGAATGTAAAAAGGCCGTGGAGCTTGGGGAGAAAGCATCAGGGA
AACTTAGGCTGCTAGAAATTGTAAGCTACAAAATCATTGGTGTTCATCAAGAAGATGAACTATTAGAATG
TTTATCTCCTGCAACGAGCCGGACGTTTCGAATAGAGGAAATCCCTTTGGACCAGGTGGACATAGACAAA
GAGAATGAGATGCTTGTCACAGTGGCGCATTTCCACAAAGAGGTCTTCGGAACGTTCGGAATCCCGTTTT
TGCTGAGGATACACCAGGGCGAGCATTTTCGAGAAGTGATGAAGCGAATCCAGAGCCTGCTGGACATCCA
GGAGAAGGAGTTTGAGAAGTTTAAATTTGCAATTGTAATGATGGGCCGACACCAGTACATAAATGAAGAC
GAGTATGAAGTAAATTTGAAAGACTTTGAGCCACAGCCCGGTAATATGTCTCATCCTCGGCCTTGGCTAG
GGCTCGACCACTTCAACAAAGCCCCAAAGAGGAGTCGCTACACTTACCTTGAAAAGGCCATTAAAATCCA
TAACTGATGATGACGAAGCTTGCGGCCGCACTCGAGCACCACCACCACCACCACTGAGATCCGGCTGCTA
ACAAAGCCCGAAAGGAAGCTGAGTTGGCTGCTGCCACCGCTGAGCAATAACTAGCATAACCCCTTGGGGC
CTCTAAACGGGTCTTGAGGGGTTTTTTGCTGAAAGGAGGAACTATATCCGGATTGGCGAATGGG
[124 nt withheld, positions 7135-7258]
C
[91 nt withheld, positions 7260-7350]
A
[49 nt withheld, positions 7352-7400]
CCTTTGACGTTGGAGTCCACGTTCTTT
[37 nt withheld, positions 7428-7464]
ACCCTATCTCGGTCTATTCTTTTGATTTATAAGGGATTTTGCCGATTTCGGCCTATTGGTTAAAAAATGA
GCTGATTTAACAAAAATTTAACGCGAATTTTAACAAAATATTAACGCTTACAATTTAGGTGGCACTTTTC
GGGGAAATGTGCGCGGAACCCCTATTTGTTTATTTTTCTAAATACATTCAAATATGTATCCGCTCATGAA
TTAATTCTTAGAAAAACTCATCGAGCATCAAATGAAACTGCAATTTATTCATATCAGGATTATCAATACC
ATATTTTTGAAAAAGCCGTTTCTGTAATGAAGGAGAAAACTCACCGAGGCAGTTCCATAGGATGGCAAGA
TCCTGGTATCGGTCTGCGATTCCGACTCGTCCAACATCAATACAACCTATTAATTTCCCCTCGTCAAAAA
TAAGGTTATCAAGTGAGAAATCACCATGAGTGACGACTGAATCCGGTGAGAATGGCAAAAGTTTATGCAT
TTCTTTCCAGACTTGTTCAACAGGCCAGCCATTACGCTCGTCATCAAAATCACTCGCATCAACCAAACCG
TTATTCATTCGTGATTGCGCCTGAGCGAGACGAAATACGCGATCGCTGTTAAAAGGACAATTACAAACAG
GAATCGAATGCAACCGGCGCAGGAACACTGCCAGCGCATCAACAATATTTTCACCTGAATCAGGATATTC
TTCTAATACCTGGAATGCTGTTTTCCCGGGGATCGCAGTGGTGAGTAACCATGCATCATCAGGAGTACGG
ATAAAATGCTTGATGGTCGGAAGAGGCATAAATTCCGTCAGCCAGTTTAGTCTGACCATCTCATCTGTAA
CATCATTGGCAACGCTACCTTTGCCATGTTTCAGAAACAACTCTGGCGCATCGGGCTTCCCATACAATCG
ATAGATTGTCGCACCTGATTGCCCGACATTATCGCGAGCCCATTTATACCCATATAAATCAGCATCCATG
TTGGAATTTAATCGCGGCCTAGAGCAAGACGTTTCCCGTTGAATATGGCTCATAACACCCCTTGTATTAC
TGTTTATGTAAGCAGACAGTTTTATTGTTCATGACCAAAATCCCTTAACGTGAGTTTTCGTTCCACTGAG
CGTCAGACCCCGTAGAAAAGATCAAAGGATCTTC
